>Addgene plasmid #43265 | II-AGTG | depositor partial sequence | sequence record 58530 | II-AGTG sequence 426 bps
CGTCTCGCTTAACCCCAGAGCAGGTCGTGGCAATCGCCTCCAACATTGGCGGGAAACAGGCACTCGAGAC
TGTCCAGCGCCTGCTTCCCGTGCTGTGCCAAGCGCACGGACTCACCCCAGAGCAGGTCGTGGCAATCGCG
AGCAATAACGGCGGAAAACAGGCTTTGGAAACGGTGCAGAGGCTCCTTCCAGTGCTGTGCCAAGCGCACG
GCCTCACCCCAGAGCAGGTCGTGGCCATTGCCTCGAATGGAGGGGGCAAACAGGCGTTGGAAACCGTACA
ACGATTGCTGCCGGTGCTGTGCCAAGCGCACGGATTAACCCCAGAGCAGGTCGTGGCAATCGCGAGCAAT
AACGGCGGAAAACAGGCTTTGGAAACGGTGCAGAGGCTCCTTCCAGTGCTGTGCCAAGCGCACGGGCTCA
GAGACG
