>Addgene plasmid #43265 | II-AGTG | addgene partial sequence | sequence record 60603 | M13-F20 5'-TGTAAAACGACGGCCAGT-3'
CCTCTAGATGCATGCTCGAGCGGCCGCCAGTGTGATGGATATCTGCAGAATTCGCCCTTAGTATCTTTCC
TGTGCCCACGTCTCTGAGCCCGTGCGCTTGGCACAGCACTGGAAGGAGCCTCTGCACCGTTTCCAAAGCC
TGTTTTCCGCCGTTATTGCTCGCGATTGCCACGACCTGCTCTGGGGTTAATCCGTGCGCTTGGCACAGCA
CCGGCAGCAATCGTTGTACGGTTTCCAACGCCTGTTTGCCCCCTCCATTCGAGGCAATGGCCACGACCTG
CTCTGGGGTGAGGCCGTGCGCTTGGCACAGCACTGGAAGGAGCCTCTGCACCGTTTCCAAAGCCTGTTTT
CCGCCGTTATTGCTCGCGATTGCCACGACCTGCTCTGGGGTGAGTCCGTGCGCTTGGCACAGCACGGGAA
GCAGGCGCTGGACAGTCTCGAGTGCCTGTTTCCCGCCAATGTTGGAGGCGATTGCCACGACCTGCTCTGG
GGTTAAGCGAGACGCGCTAGGACGGCATCTATATAAGGGCGAATTCCAGCACACTGGCGGCCGTTACTAG
TGGATCCGAGCTCGGTACCAAGCTTGGCGTAATCATGGTCATAGCTGTTTCCTGTGTGAAATTGTTATCC
GCTCACAATTCCACACAACATACGAGCCGGAAGCATAAAGTGTAAAGCCTGGGGTGCCTAATGAGTGAGC
TAACTCACATTAATTGCGTTGCGCTCACTGCCCGCTTTCCAGTCGGGAAACCTGTCGTGCCAGCTGCATT
AATGAATCGGCCAACGCGCGGGGAGAGGCGGTTTGCGTATTGGGCGCTCTTCCGCTTCCTCGCTCACTGA
CTCGCTGCGCTCGGTCGTTCGGCTGCGGC
