[The description below was written by a language model from this plasmid's Addgene catalogue record.]
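Description:
II-AGTG is a bacterial cloning plasmid built on the commercial pCRII-TOPO backbone (about 4.0 kb without insert), into which a 426 bp synthetic fragment was introduced by TOPO cloning. It is a high-copy plasmid propagated in E. coli and carries both ampicillin and kanamycin resistance, so either or both drugs can be used for selection. The recorded sequencing primers, T7 on the 5′ side and M13 reverse on the 3′ side, indicate that the insert sits in the standard TOPO cloning site flanked by these priming sites. No feature table accompanies the record, so the individual backbone elements (origins, promoters, any lacZα region) are not documented here.

The insert is listed only by the construct's own name and as synthetic. The record does not describe its contents, but it comes from work establishing a TALEN genome-editing system for making human stem cell-based disease models. In that context, the name and size fit a pre-assembled block of TAL effector repeats: four repeat modules of roughly 100 bp each would recognise the four-base sequence A-G-T-G, and the "II" prefix may mark the block's position in an ordered assembly scheme. This reading is an inference from the name, insert size and associated publication, not something the catalogue fields state. The vector has no recorded expression elements for mammalian cells, so it is best understood as a storage and source plasmid. Its fragment would be excised or amplified and combined with other library members to build full-length TALEN DNA-binding arrays in a separate expression vector.
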