Addgene plasmid #43265: II-AGTG
Depositing lab: Chad Cowan & Kiran Musunuru. Depositing organization: Harvard University. Publication: A TALEN Genome-Editing System for Generating Human Stem Cell-Based Disease Models. Ding Q, Lee YK, Schaefer EA, Peters DT, Veres A, Kim K, Kuperwasser N, Motola DL, Meissner TB, Hendriks WT, Trevisan M, Gupta RM, Moisan A, Banks E, Friesen M, Schinzel RT, Xia F, Tang A, Xia Y, Figueroa E, Wann A, Ahfeldt T, Daheron L, Zhang F, Rubin LL, Peng LF, Chung RT, Musunuru K, Cowan CA. Cell Stem Cell. 2012 Dec 12. pii: S1934-5909(12)00645-5. doi: 10.1016/j.stem.2012.11.011. PubMed 23246482.
Backbone
  Vector backbone: pCRII-TOPO
  Backbone manufacturer: Invitrogen
  Backbone size w/o insert (bp): 3973
  Vector type: Bacterial Cloning
Growth in bacteria
  Bacterial resistance: Ampicillin and Kanamycin, 100 & 50 μg/mL
  Growth temperature: 37°C
  Growth strain: Top10
  Copy number: High Copy
Gene/Insert
  Gene/Insert name: II-AGTG
  Species: Synthetic
  Insert size (bp): 426
  Cloning method: TOPO Cloning
  Sequencing primers: 5′ T7; 3′ M13-rev
Terms and licenses: Academic/Nonprofit Terms; Industry Terms: Not Available to Industry
How to cite: II-AGTG was a gift from Chad Cowan & Kiran Musunuru (Addgene plasmid # 43265 ; http://n2t.net/addgene:43265 ; RRID:Addgene_43265)
